Addgene plasmid #126104: pBbA15k-RFP
Purpose: Constitutive expression vector for Escherichia coli. BglBrick compatible.
Depositing lab: Nigel Scrutton. Depositing organization: University of Manchester. Publication: SelProm: A Queryable and Predictive Expression Vector Selection Tool for Escherichia coli. Jervis AJ, Carbonell P, Taylor S, Sung R, Dunstan MS, Robinson CJ, Breitling R, Takano E, Scrutton NS. ACS Synth Biol. 2019 Mar 18. doi: 10.1021/acssynbio.8b00399. PubMed 30870592.
Backbone
  Vector backbone: pBb
  Backbone size w/o insert (bp): 2168
  Vector type: Bacterial Expression, Synthetic Biology
Growth in bacteria
  Bacterial resistance: Kanamycin, 50 μg/mL
  Growth temperature: 37°C
  Growth strain: DH5alpha
  Copy number: High Copy
Gene/Insert
  Gene/Insert name: RFP
  Species: Synthetic
  Insert size (bp): 678
  Promoter: J23100
  Cloning method: Unknown
  Sequencing primers: 5′ CTGCGCCATCAGATCCTTGG
Terms and licenses: Academic/Nonprofit Terms; Industry Terms: Not Available to Industry
Depositor comments: Cloning method was In-Fusion.
How to cite: pBbA15k-RFP was a gift from Nigel Scrutton (Addgene plasmid # 126104 ; http://n2t.net/addgene:126104 ; RRID:Addgene_126104)
