[The description below was written by a language model from this plasmid's Addgene catalogue record and pLannotate feature annotations shown in this document.]
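Description:
pBbA15k-RFP is a small bacterial expression plasmid of the BglBrick-compatible pBb series, built for constitutive gene expression in Escherichia coli and used in synthetic biology. The sequenced record is about 2.8 kb. Replication depends on a p15A origin, which is usually described as medium copy and is compatible with ColE1-type plasmids in the same cell. The catalogue entry nevertheless lists the plasmid as high copy, so the two sources differ on this point. A short fragment annotated as RSF origin lies next to p15A and is probably just a sequence-similarity hit rather than a second functional origin. Selection is by kanamycin, conferred by the neo (nptII) aminoglycoside phosphotransferase gene, which is followed by a lambda t0 terminator. The short tnpA fragment beside the marker is most likely residual Tn5 sequence carried over with the resistance gene.

The payload is a 678 bp synthetic RFP coding sequence, annotated as mRFP1, a monomeric DsRed derivative. The catalogue gives its promoter as J23100, a constitutive promoter from the Anderson collection. The automated annotation instead labels the region as a fragment of the closely related J23119, which probably reflects the near-identical sequences within this promoter family. Transcription ends at tandem rrnB T1 and T7Te terminators, which insulate the cassette from the origin and the marker. No inducer or repressor gene is annotated, consistent with the stated constitutive design. The red fluorescent reporter gives a direct readout of promoter and vector strength, and it can act as a placeholder to be exchanged for a gene of interest by BglBrick-style cloning. The associated publication concerns a tool for selecting and predicting expression vector performance in E. coli, which suggests this plasmid is one member of a characterised vector set.
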