Features (pLannotate 1.2.2; 9 found; start..end, strand, type, name):
      7..31      +  promoter       J23119(SpeI) promoter (fragment): bacterial promoter (Registry of Standard Biological Parts BBa J23119) modified to end with an SpeI site
     87..764     +  CDS            mRFP1: monomeric derivative of DsRed (Campbell et al., 2002)
    797..868     +  terminator     rrnB T1 terminator: transcription terminator T1 from the E. coli rrnB gene
    884..911     +  terminator     T7Te terminator: phage T7 early transcription terminator
    930..985     -  rep_origin     RSF ori (fragment): Plasmids containing the RSF 1030 origin of replication can be propagated in E. coli cells that contain additional plasmids with compatible origins.
   1073..1618    -  rep_origin     p15A ori: Plasmids containing the medium-copy-number p15A origin of replication can be propagated in E. coli cells that contain a second plasmid with the ColE1 origin.
   1732..1826    -  terminator     lambda t0 terminator: transcription terminator from phage lambda
   1860..2651    -  CDS            neo: KKA2_KLEPN - Also known as kan, nptII. Experimental evidence at protein level: Swiss-Prot protein existence level 1. Resistance to kanamycin, neomycin, paromomycin, ribostamycin, butirosin and gentamicin B. From Klebsiella pneumoniae.
   2683..2787    -  CDS            tnpA (fragment): TN5P_ECOLX - Also known as tnp. Experimental evidence at protein level: Swiss-Prot protein existence level 1. Mediates transposition of transposon Tn5 by a 'cut and paste' mechanism. First, the monomeric transposase binds the 19 bp inverted DNA repeats flanking the transposon. Then, dimerization of the DNA- bound transposase creates a synaptic DNA complex. After nicking of the first DNA strand, excision of the transposon proceeds through a series of intermediates. The transposase then mediates the insertion of the transposon at a new site by strand transfer. The activity of the wild- type tran
>Addgene plasmid #126104 | pBbA15k-RFP | addgene full sequence | sequence record 246985 | Addgene NGS Result
GACGTCTTGACGGCTAGCTCAGTCCTAGGTACAGTGCTAGCAGGTTTAATCGAATTCAAAAGATCTTTTA
AGAAGGAGATATACATATGGCGAGTAGCGAAGACGTTATCAAAGAGTTCATGCGTTTCAAAGTTCGTATG
GAAGGTTCCGTTAACGGTCACGAGTTCGAAATCGAAGGTGAAGGTGAAGGTCGTCCGTACGAAGGTACCC
AGACCGCTAAACTGAAAGTTACCAAAGGTGGTCCGCTGCCGTTCGCTTGGGACATCCTGTCCCCGCAGTT
CCAGTACGGTTCCAAAGCTTACGTTAAACACCCGGCTGACATCCCGGACTACCTGAAACTGTCCTTCCCG
GAAGGTTTCAAATGGGAACGTGTTATGAACTTCGAAGACGGTGGTGTTGTTACCGTTACCCAGGACTCCT
CCCTGCAAGACGGTGAGTTCATCTACAAAGTTAAACTGCGTGGTACCAACTTCCCGTCCGACGGTCCGGT
TATGCAGAAAAAAACCATGGGTTGGGAAGCTTCCACCGAACGTATGTACCCGGAAGACGGTGCTCTGAAA
GGTGAAATCAAAATGCGTCTGAAACTGAAAGACGGTGGTCACTACGACGCTGAAGTTAAAACCACCTACA
TGGCTAAAAAACCGGTTCAGCTGCCGGGTGCTTACAAAACCGACATCAAACTGGACATCACCTCCCACAA
CGAAGACTACACCATCGTTGAACAGTACGAACGTGCTGAAGGTCGTCACTCCACCGGTGCTTAAGGATCC
AAACTCGAGTAAGGATCTCCAGGCATCAAATAAAACGAAAGGCTCAGTCGAAAGACTGGGCCTTTCGTTT
TATCTGTTGTTTGTCGGTGAACGCTCTCTACTAGAGTCACACTGGCTCACCTTCGGGTGGGCCTTTCTGC
GTTTATACCTAGGGATATATTCCGCTTCCTCGCTCACTGACTCGCTACGCTCGGTCGTTCGACTGCGGCG
AGCGGAAATGGCTTACGAACGGGGCGGAGATTTCCTGGAAGATTCCAGGAAGATACTTAACAGGGAAGTG
AGAGGGCCGCGGCAAAGCCGTTTTTCCATAGGCTCCGCCCCCCTGACAAGCATCACGAAATCTGACGCTC
AAATCAGTGGTGGCGAAACCCGACAGGACTATAAAGATACCAGGCGTTTCCCCCTGGCGGCTCCCTCGTG
CGCTCTCCTGTTCCTGCCTTTCGGTTTACCGGTGTCATTCCGCTGTTATGGCCGCGTTTGTCTCATTCCA
CGCCTGACACTCAGTTCCGGGTAGGCAGTTCGCTCCAAGCTGGACTGTATGCACGAACCCCCCGTTCAGT
CCGACCGCTGCGCCTTATCCGGTAACTATCGTCTTGAGTCCAACCCGGAAAGACATGCAAAAGCACCACT
GGCAGCAGCCACTGGTAATTGATTTAGAGGAGTTAGTCTTGAAGTCATGCGCCGGTTAAGGCTAAACTGA
AAGGACAAGTTTTGGTGACTGCGCTCCTCCAAGCCAGTTACCTCGGTTCAAAGAGTTGGTAGCTCAGAGA
ACCTTCGAAAAACCGCCCTGCAAGGCGGTTTTTTCGTTTTCAGAGCAAGAGATTACGCGCAGACCAAAAC
GATCTCAAGAAGATCATCTTATTAATCAGATAAAATATTTCTAGATTTCAGTGCAATTTATCTCTTCAAA
TGTAGCACCTGAAGTCAGCCCCATACGATATAAGTTGTTACTAGTGCTTGGATTCTCACCAATAAAAAAC
GCCCGGCGGCAACCGAGCGTTCTGAACAAATCCAGATGGAGTTCTGAGGTCATTACTGGATCTATCAACA
GGAGTCCAAGCGAGCTCTCGAACCCCAGAGTCCCGCTCAGAAGAACTCGTCAAGAAGGCGATAGAAGGCG
ATGCGCTGCGAATCGGGAGCGGCGATACCGTAAAGCACGAGGAAGCGGTCAGCCCATTCGCCGCCAAGCT
CTTCAGCAATATCACGGGTAGCCAACGCTATGTCCTGATAGCGGTCCGCCACACCCAGCCGGCCACAGTC
GATGAATCCAGAAAAGCGGCCATTTTCCACCATGATATTCGGCAAGCAGGCATCGCCATGGGTCACGACG
AGATCCTCGCCGTCGGGCATGCGCGCCTTGAGCCTGGCGAACAGTTCGGCTGGCGCGAGCCCCTGATGCT
CTTCGTCCAGATCATCCTGATCGACAAGACCGGCTTCCATCCGAGTACGTGCTCGCTCGATGCGATGTTT
CGCTTGGTGGTCGAATGGGCAGGTAGCCGGATCAAGCGTATGCAGCCGCCGCATTGCATCAGCCATGATG
GATACTTTCTCGGCAGGAGCAAGGTGAGATGACAGGAGATCCTGCCCCGGCACTTCGCCCAATAGCAGCC
AGTCCCTTCCCGCTTCAGTGACAACGTCGAGCACAGCTGCGCAAGGAACGCCCGTCGTGGCCAGCCACGA
TAGCCGCGCTGCCTCGTCCTGCAGTTCATTCAGGGCACCGGACAGGTCGGTCTTGACAAAAAGAACCGGG
CGCCCCTGCGCTGACAGCCGGAACACGGCGGCATCAGAGCAGCCGATTGTCTGTTGTGCCCAGTCATAGC
CGAATAGCCTCTCCACCCAAGCGGCCGGAGAACCTGCGTGCAATCCATCTTGTTCAATCATGCGAAACGA
TCCTCATCCTGTCTCTTGATCAGATCATGATCCCCTGCGCCATCAGATCCTTGGCGGCAAGAAAGCCATC
CAGTTTACTTTGCAGGGCTTCCCAACCTTACCAGAGGGCGCCCCAGCTGGCAATTCC
